Addgene plasmid #45267: pBabe_puro_DEST_Flag_SLC2A2
Depositing lab: William Hahn. Depositing organization: Dana-Farber Cancer Institute. Publication: Systematic interrogation of 3q26 identifies TLOC1 and SKIL as cancer drivers. Hagerstrand D, Tong A, Schumacher SE, Ilic N, Shen RR, Cheung HW, Vazquez F, Shrestha Y, Kim SY, Giacomelli AO, Rosenbluh J, Schinzel AC, Spardy NA, Barbie DA, Mermel CH, Weir BA, Garraway LA, Tamayo P, Mesirov JP, Beroukhim R, Hahn WC. Cancer Discov. 2013 Jun 13. [Epub ahead of print] 10.1158/2159-8290.CD-12-0592 PubMed 23764425.
Backbone
  Vector backbone: pBabe-puro-flag-DEST
  Vector type: Mammalian Expression, Retroviral
  Selectable markers: Puromycin
Growth in bacteria
  Bacterial resistance: Ampicillin, 100 μg/mL
  Growth temperature: 37°C
  Growth strain: DH5alpha
  Copy number: Unknown
Gene/Insert
  Gene/Insert name: SLC2A2
  Species: H. sapiens (human)
  Entrez Gene: SLC2A2 (a.k.a. GLUT2)
  Tag / fusion protein: Flag (N terminal on backbone)
  Cloning method: Gateway Cloning
  Sequencing primers: 5′ pBabe5; 3′ pBabe3
Resource information
  A portion of this plasmid was derived from a plasmid made by: THE CCSB HUMAN ORFEOME COLLECTION
Terms and licenses: Academic/Nonprofit Terms; Industry Terms: Not Available to Industry
How to cite: pBabe_puro_DEST_Flag_SLC2A2 was a gift from William Hahn (Addgene plasmid # 45267 ; http://n2t.net/addgene:45267 ; RRID:Addgene_45267)
