[The description below was written by a language model from this plasmid's Addgene catalogue record.]
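Description:
pBabe_puro_DEST_Flag_SLC2A2 is a retroviral mammalian expression plasmid built on the pBabe-puro-flag-DEST backbone, a Gateway destination version of the pBabe-puro vector family. It is propagated in E. coli under ampicillin selection, and cells that have taken up the vector can be selected with puromycin. As a retroviral vector, it is intended to be packaged into viral particles in a suitable packaging cell line and delivered to target cells by transduction, giving stable integration of the expression cassette. No feature table accompanies the record, so the promoters, long terminal repeats, packaging signal and bacterial origin of replication are not itemised. In pBabe-type vectors generally, the insert is transcribed from the viral 5′ LTR and the puromycin marker from a separate internal promoter, but the record does not confirm this for this construct.

The payload is the human SLC2A2 open reading frame, which encodes the facilitative glucose transporter also known as GLUT2. It was introduced by Gateway recombination, with part of the plasmid derived from a clone in the CCSB human ORFeome collection. The backbone supplies a Flag epitope at the N terminus of the protein, allowing detection or immunoprecipitation of the expressed transporter with anti-Flag antibodies. Gateway recombination typically leaves attB-derived linker sequence flanking the ORF, although this is not annotated here.

The plasmid was deposited with a study that systematically interrogated genes in the 3q26 chromosomal region for cancer driver activity, which suggests it served as one member of a set of ORF overexpression constructs for that region. It is suited to stable, puromycin-selected overexpression of Flag-tagged SLC2A2 in mammalian cells.
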