>Addgene plasmid #45267 | pBabe_puro_DEST_Flag_SLC2A2 | depositor partial sequence | sequence record 63216 | SLC2A2 3'
CCTTGTCAGAAGTTGGGTCCAGTCTCTGTAGCTCCTAGGAATTTCATTTCTACAGCAGCTTTTGGCCTGT
GGGCTGAGCCACTCTTCTTTTGGAATTCTGCAGCAATTTCCTCAAAAGACTTTCCTTTGGTTTCTGGAAC
TTTAAAAAATGTGAACAGGGTAAAGGCCAGGAGCACTCCAGCAAAGAGGAAAAACACATAAGGTCCACAG
AAGTCCGCAATGTACTGGAAACACAGAGCTACAATGAAATTGCAGGTCCAATTGCTGAATGCAGCTATTG
CTAAAGCAGCAGGACGTGGTCCTTGACTGAAAAACTCAGCCACCATGAACCAGGGGATCGGGCCTGGCCC
AATTTCAAAGAAGCTGACAAAGAGGAAGATGGCTATCATGCTCACATAACTCATCCAAGAGAACTTATTC
AGCAGCACAAGTCCCACTGACATGAAGATGGCACAAACAAACATCCCACTCATTCCAATTAGAAAGAGAG
AACGTCGCCCTGCCTTCTCCACAAGGAATACAGAGACAGCAGTGAAAACCATGTTTACAGCGCCAACTCC
AATGGTTGCATAAACAGGTTTGCTGATACCAGCCGTCTGAAAAATGCTGGTTGAGTAGTAAAAAATGCCA
TTGATTCCGGAAAATTGCTGAGCCACATGCAGCATCAGTGCCACTAGAATAGGCTGTCGGTAGCTGGAAT
TGGTGAAGAGCTGAATTATAGAGACTTTCTGCTCACTCGATGCTTCTTCTCTTTCTTTTCTCATTTCATT
AATATCTTTGGTGACATCATCATATCCTCTGAGTCTTTTCAAGCTTTGTTTTGCTTTGACTTCCTCATCT
AACTTGATGTAAAGGTATCTGGGGCTTTCTGGACAGAAAAAGAGTAGCAGAGACTGAAGGATGGCTCGCA
CACCAGACAGGCCAAGCAGGATGTGCCACAGATCATAATTGCCCCAGATAANTTCAGACCAATAATCTGA
CTAATAAAATGCCCGTGACGATGGCCANCTGATGAAAAGTGCCNAG
