>Addgene plasmid #45267 | pBabe_puro_DEST_Flag_SLC2A2 | depositor partial sequence | sequence record 63217 | SLC2A2 5'
CGCGGATCGTGTGGTGGTCGTAGGAATTCATGGACTACAAAGACGATGACGACAAGCAATTGACAAGTTT
GTACAAAAAAGTTGGCATGTATATCGGTGAAATTGCTCCAACCGCTCTCAGGGGAGCACTTGGCACTTTT
CATCAGCTGGCCATCGTCACGGGCATTCTTATTAGTCAGATTATTGGTCTTGAATTTATCTTGGGCAATT
ATGATCTGTGGCACATCCTGCTTGGCCTGTCTGGTGTGCGAGCCATCCTTCAGTCTCTGCTACTCTTTTT
CTGTCCAGAAAGCCCCAGATACCTTTACATCAAGTTAGATGAGGAAGTCAAAGCAAAACAAAGCTTGAAA
AGACTCAGAGGATATGATGATGTCACCAAAGATATTAATGAAATGAGAAAAGAAAGAGAAGAAGCATCGA
GTGAGCAGAAAGTCTCTATAATTCAGCTCTTCACCAATTCCAGCTACCGACAGCCTATTCTAGTGGCACT
GATGCTGCATGTGGCTCAGCAATTTTCCGGAATCAATGGCATTTTTTACTACTCAACCAGCATTTTTCAG
ACGGCTGGTATCAGCAAACCTGTTTATGCAACCATTGGAGTTGGCGCTGTAAACATGGTTTTCACTGCTG
TCTCTGTATTCCTTGTGGAGAAGGCAGGGCGACGTTCTCTCTTTCTAATTGGAATGAGTGGGATGTTTGT
TTGTGCCATCTTCATGTCAGTGGGACTTGTGCTGCTGAATAAGTTCTCTTGGATGAGTTATGTGAGCATG
ATAGCCATCTTCCTCTTTGTCAGCTTCTTTGAAATTGGGCCAGGCCCGATCCCCTGGTTCATGGTGGCTG
AGTTTTTCAGTCAAGGACCACGTCCTGCTGCTTTAGCAATAGCTGCATTCAGCAATTGGACCTGCAATTT
CATTGTAGCTCTGTGTTTCCAGTACATTGCGGACTTCTGTGGACCTNATGTGTTTTTCCTCTTTGCTGGA
GTGCTCCTGGNCNTTACCCNGGTNCACATTTTTAAAGTTCCANAAC
