>Addgene plasmid #45267 | pBabe_puro_DEST_Flag_SLC2A2 | addgene partial sequence | sequence record 64243 | pBABE5 5'-CTTTATCCAGCCCTCAC-3'
GCCGGATCCCAGTGTGGTGGTACGTAGGAATTCATGGACTACAAAGACGATGACGACAAGCAATTGACAA
GTTTGTACAAAAAAGTTGGCATGTATATCGGTGAAATTGCTCCAACCGCTCTCAGGGGAGCACTTGGCAC
TTTTCATCAGCTGGCCATCGTCACGGGCATTCTTATTAGTCAGATTATTGGTCTTGAATTTATCTTGGGC
AATTATGATCTGTGGCACATCCTGCTTGGCCTGTCTGGTGTGCGAGCCATCCTTCAGTCTCTGCTACTCT
TTTTCTGTCCAGAAAGCCCCAGATACCTTTACATCAAGTTAGATGAGGAAGTCAAAGCAAAACAAAGCTT
GAAAAGACTCAGAGGATATGATGATGTCACCAAAGATATTAATGAAATGAGAAAAGAAAGAGAAGAAGCA
TCGAGTGAGCAGAAAGTCTCTATAATTCAGCTCTTCACCAATTCCAGCTACCGACAGCCTATTCTAGTGG
CACTGATGCTGCATGTGGCTCAGCAATTTTCCGGAATCAATGGCATTTTTTACTACTCAACCAGCATTTT
TCAGACGGCTGGTATCAGCAAACCTGTTTATGCAACCATTGGAGTTGGCGCTGTAAACATGGTTTTCACT
GCTGTCTCTGTATTCCTTGTGGAGAAGGCAGGGCGACGTTCTCTCTTTCTAATTGGAATGAGTGGGATGT
TTGTTTGTGCCATCTTCATGTCAGTGGGACTTGTGCTGCTGAATAAGTTCTCTTGGATGAGTTATGTGAG
CATGATAGCCATCTTCCTCTTTGTCAGCTTCTTTGAAATTGGGCCAGGCCCGATCCCCTGGTTCATGGTG
GCTGAGTTTTTCAGTCAAGGACCACGTCCTGCTGCTTTAGCAATAGCTGCATTCAGCAATTGGACCTGCA
ATTTCATTGTAGCTCTGTGTTTCCAGTACATTGCGGACTTCTGTGGACCTTATGTGTTTTTCCTCTTTGC
TGGAGTG
